Addgene plasmid #77955: ZAP70 gRNA (BRDN0001148252)
Purpose: 3rd generation lentiviral gRNA plasmid targeting human ZAP70
Depositing lab: John Doench & David Root. Depositing organization: Broad Institute. Publication: Optimized sgRNA design to maximize activity and minimize off-target effects of CRISPR-Cas9. Doench JG, Fusi N, Sullender M, Hegde M, Vaimberg EW, Donovan KF, Smith I, Tothova Z, Wilen C, Orchard R, Virgin HW, Listgarten J, Root DE. Nat Biotechnol. 2016 Jan 18. doi: 10.1038/nbt.3437. PubMed 26780180.
Backbone
  Vector backbone: lentiGuide-Puro
  Backbone manufacturer: Zhang Lab (Addgene plasmid # 52963)
  Vector type: Mammalian Expression, Lentiviral, CRISPR
  Selectable markers: Puromycin
Growth in bacteria
  Bacterial resistance: Ampicillin, 100 μg/mL
  Growth temperature: 37°C
  Growth strain: DH5alpha
  Copy number: High Copy
Gene/Insert
  Gene/Insert name: ZAP70 (alt name: NM_001079.3)
  gRNA/shRNA sequence: CGAGCGCAAACTTTACTCTG
  Entrez Gene: ZAP70 (a.k.a. ADMIO2, IMD48, SRK, STCD, STD, TZK, ZAP-70)
  Promoter: hU6
  Cloning method: Unknown
  Sequencing primers: 5′ U6-F; 3′ pS2-R
Terms and licenses: Academic/Nonprofit Terms; Industry Terms: Not Available to Industry
Depositor comments: The gRNA was designed to target the following Genbank reference sequence(s): NM_001079.3. Note that this plasmid does NOT contain Cas9. It should be used in conjunction with lentiCas9-Blast (Addgene #52962) or otherwise with cell lines already expressing Cas9. Browse the full kinome gRNA library at http://www.addgene.org/pooled-library/broadgpp-human-kinome/ or visit http://www.broadinstitute.org/rnai/public/ for detailed protocols and information.
How to cite: ZAP70 gRNA (BRDN0001148252) was a gift from John Doench & David Root (Addgene plasmid # 77955 ; http://n2t.net/addgene:77955 ; RRID:Addgene_77955)
