[The description below was written by a language model from this plasmid's Addgene catalogue record and pLannotate feature annotations shown in this document.]
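Description:
ZAP70 gRNA (BRDN0001148252) is a third-generation lentiviral single-guide RNA plasmid built on the lentiGuide-Puro backbone and designed to target human ZAP70 (reference transcript NM_001079.3). It is one clone from a human kinome guide collection. In bacteria it is maintained at high copy through a ColE1/pUC-type origin and selected with ampicillin via the β-lactamase gene. The backbone also carries an f1 origin, an SV40 origin, and remnants of lac and phage-promoter cloning elements that play no role in its function.

The lentiviral genome is driven by an RSV promoter fused to a truncated HIV-1 5' LTR, which makes genomic RNA production in packaging cells Tat-independent. It is followed by the Ψ packaging signal with a partial gag sequence, the Rev response element for nuclear export of the unspliced RNA, and a cPPT/CTS that aids nuclear import. Within this frame, a human U6 RNA polymerase III promoter transcribes the ZAP70-specific spacer joined to the Streptococcus pyogenes Cas9 guide scaffold. A separate cassette uses the EF-1α core promoter with its intron A to express puromycin N-acetyltransferase, allowing selection of transduced mammalian cells. A WPRE enhances transcript expression, and the ΔU3 self-inactivating 3' LTR prevents LTR-driven transcription after integration.

The plasmid does not encode Cas9, so it must be used with a separate Cas9 vector or in cells that already express the nuclease. Its typical use is stable delivery of the guide for CRISPR knockout of ZAP70.
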