Features (pLannotate 1.2.2; 29 found; start..end, strand, type, name):
     14..80      +  CDS            small t antigen (fragment): SV40 (simian virus 40) small t antigen
    106..317     +  promoter       EF-1α core promoter: core promoter for human elongation factor EF-1α
    318..1256    +  intron         EF-1α intron A: intron upstream of the start codon of human EF-1α
   1278..1877    +  CDS            PuroR (fragment): puromycin N-acetyltransferase; pac from Streptomyces; confers resistance to puromycin
   1893..2481    +  misc_feature   WPRE: woodchuck hepatitis virus posttranscriptional regulatory element
   2532..2551    +  misc_feature   cPPT/CTS (fragment): central polypurine tract and central termination sequence of HIV-1
   2553..2786    +  LTR            3' LTR (ΔU3): self-inactivating 3' long terminal repeat (LTR) from HIV-1
   2864..2985    +  polyA_signal   SV40 poly(A) signal: SV40 polyadenylation signal
   3025..3160    +  rep_origin     SV40 ori: SV40 origin of replication
   3181..3199    -  promoter       T7 promoter: promoter for bacteriophage T7 RNA polymerase
   3207..3362    +  CDS            lacZα (fragment): LacZα fragment of β-galactosidase; lacZ fragment
   3367..3795    +  rep_origin     f1 ori (sequence partly withheld): f1 bacteriophage origin of replication; arrow indicates direction of (+) strand synthesis
   3848..3952    +  promoter       AmpR promoter: bla
   3953..4813    +  CDS            AmpR: β-lactamase; bla; confers resistance to ampicillin, carbenicillin, and related antibiotics
   4984..5572    +  rep_origin     ori: high-copy-number ColE1/pMB1/pBR322/pUC origin of replication
   5755..5847    +  CDS            lacI (fragment): lac repressor; lacI; The lac repressor binds to the lac operator to inhibit transcription in E. coli. This inhibition can be relieved by adding lactose or isopropyl-β-D-thiogalactopyranoside (IPTG).
   5860..5881    +  protein_bind   CAP binding site: CAP binding activates transcription in the presence of cAMP. E. coli catabolite activator protein
   5896..5926    +  promoter       lac promoter: promoter for the E. coli lac operon
   5934..5950    +  protein_bind   lac operator: The lac repressor binds to the lac operator to inhibit transcription in E. coli. This inhibition can be relieved by adding lactose or isopropyl-β-D-thiogalactopyranoside (IPTG). lac repressor encoded by lacI
   5995..6013    +  promoter       T3 promoter: promoter for bacteriophage T3 RNA polymerase
   6041..6267    +  promoter       RSV promoter: Rous sarcoma virus enhancer/promoter
   6268..6448    +  LTR            5' LTR (truncated): truncated 5' long terminal repeat (LTR) from HIV-1
   6495..6620    +  misc_feature   HIV-1 Ψ: packaging signal of human immunodeficiency virus type 1
   6604..6967    +  CDS            HIV-1 gag (fragment): gag protein from human immunodeficiency virus 1; gag
   7113..7346    +  misc_feature   RRE: The Rev response element (RRE) of HIV-1 allows for Rev-dependent mRNA export from the nucleus to the cytoplasm.
   7723..7749    +  CDS            Rev (fragment): human immunodeficiency virus 1 (HIV-1) Rev protein; rev; enhances nuclear export of unspliced and incompletely spliced viral mRNAs
   7753..7993    +  promoter       U6 promoter: RNA polymerase III promoter for human U6 snRNA
   8023..8098    +  misc_RNA       gRNA scaffold: guide RNA scaffold for the Streptococcus pyogenes CRISPR/Cas9 system
   8154..8271    +  misc_feature   cPPT/CTS: central polypurine tract and central termination sequence of HIV-1
>Addgene plasmid #77955 | ZAP70 gRNA (BRDN0001148252) | addgene full sequence | sequence record 188724 | Addgene Assembled Sequence
CCCGGGTGCAAAGATGGATAAAGTTTTAAACAGAGAGGAATCTTTGCAGCTAATGGACCTTCTAGGTCTT
GAAAGGAGTGGGAATTGGCTCCGGTGCCCGTCAGTGGGCAGAGCGCACATCGCCCACAGTCCCCGAGAAG
TTGGGGGGAGGGGTCGGCAATTGATCCGGTGCCTAGAGAAGGTGGCGCGGGGTAAACTGGGAAAGTGATG
TCGTGTACTGGCTCCGCCTTTTTCCCGAGGGTGGGGGAGAACCGTATATAAGTGCAGTAGTCGCCGTGAA
CGTTCTTTTTCGCAACGGGTTTGCCGCCAGAACACAGGTAAGTGCCGTGTGTGGTTCCCGCGGGCCTGGC
CTCTTTACGGGTTATGGCCCTTGCGTGCCTTGAATTACTTCCACCTGGCTGCAGTACGTGATTCTTGATC
CCGAGCTTCGGGTTGGAAGTGGGTGGGAGAGTTCGAGGCCTTGCGCTTAAGGAGCCCCTTCGCCTCGTGC
TTGAGTTGAGGCCTGGCCTGGGCGCTGGGGCCGCCGCGTGCGAATCTGGTGGCACCTTCGCGCCTGTCTC
GCTGCTTTCGATAAGTCTCTAGCCATTTAAAATTTTTGATGACCTGCTGCGACGCTTTTTTTCTGGCAAG
ATAGTCTTGTAAATGCGGGCCAAGATCTGCACACTGGTATTTCGGTTTTTGGGGCCGCGGGCGGCGACGG
GGCCCGTGCGTCCCAGCGCACATGTTCGGCGAGGCGGGGCCTGCGAGCGCGGCCACCGAGAATCGGACGG
GGGTAGTCTCAAGCTGGCCGGCCTGCTCTGGTGCCTGGCCTCGCGCCGCCGTGTATCGCCCCGCCCTGGG
CGGCAAGGCTGGCCCGGTCGGCACCAGTTGCGTGAGCGGAAAGATGGCCGCTTCCCGGCCCTGCTGCAGG
GAGCTCAAAATGGAGGACGCGGCGCTCGGGAGAGCGGGCGGGTGAGTCACCCACACAAAGGAAAAGGGCC
TTTCCGTCCTCAGCCGTCGCTTCATGTGACTCCACGGAGTACCGGGCGCCGTCCAGGCACCTCGATTAGT
TCTCGAGCTTTTGGAGTACGTCGTCTTTAGGTTGGGGGGAGGGGTTTTATGCGATGGAGTTTCCCCACAC
TGAGTGGGTGGAGACTGAAGTTAGGCCAGCTTGGCACTTGATGTAATTCTCCTTGGAATTTGCCCTTTTT
GAGTTTGGATCTTGGTTCATTCTCAAGCCTCAGACAGTGGTTCAAAGTTTTTTTCTTCCATTTCAGGTGT
CGTGACGTACGGCCACCATGACCGAGTACAAGCCCACGGTGCGCCTCGCCACCCGCGACGACGTCCCCAG
GGCCGTACGCACCCTCGCCGCCGCGTTCGCCGACTACCCCGCCACGCGCCACACCGTCGATCCGGACCGC
CACATCGAGCGGGTCACCGAGCTGCAAGAACTCTTCCTCACGCGCGTCGGGCTCGACATCGGCAAGGTGT
GGGTCGCGGACGACGGCGCCGCCGTGGCGGTCTGGACCACGCCGGAGAGCGTCGAAGCGGGGGCGGTGTT
CGCCGAGATCGGCCCGCGCATGGCCGAGTTGAGCGGTTCCCGGCTGGCCGCGCAGCAACAGATGGAAGGC
CTCCTGGCGCCGCACCGGCCCAAGGAGCCCGCGTGGTTCCTGGCCACCGTCGGAGTCTCGCCCGACCACC
AGGGCAAGGGTCTGGGCAGCGCCGTCGTGCTCCCCGGAGTGGAGGCGGCCGAGCGCGCCGGGGTGCCCGC
CTTCCTGGAGACCTCCGCGCCCCGCAACCTCCCCTTCTACGAGCGGCTCGGCTTCACCGTCACCGCCGAC
GTCGAGGTGCCCGAAGGACCGCGCACCTGGTGCATGACCCGCAAGCCCGGTGCCTGAACGCGTTAAGTCG
ACAATCAACCTCTGGATTACAAAATTTGTGAAAGATTGACTGGTATTCTTAACTATGTTGCTCCTTTTAC
GCTATGTGGATACGCTGCTTTAATGCCTTTGTATCATGCTATTGCTTCCCGTATGGCTTTCATTTTCTCC
TCCTTGTATAAATCCTGGTTGCTGTCTCTTTATGAGGAGTTGTGGCCCGTTGTCAGGCAACGTGGCGTGG
TGTGCACTGTGTTTGCTGACGCAACCCCCACTGGTTGGGGCATTGCCACCACCTGTCAGCTCCTTTCCGG
GACTTTCGCTTTCCCCCTCCCTATTGCCACGGCGGAACTCATCGCCGCCTGCCTTGCCCGCTGCTGGACA
GGGGCTCGGCTGTTGGGCACTGACAATTCCGTGGTGTTGTCGGGGAAATCATCGTCCTTTCCTTGGCTGC
TCGCCTGTGTTGCCACCTGGATTCTGCGCGGGACGTCCTTCTGCTACGTCCCTTCGGCCCTCAATCCAGC
GGACCTTCCTTCCCGCGGCCTGCTGCCGGCTCTGCGGCCTCTTCCGCGTCTTCGCCTTCGCCCTCAGACG
AGTCGGATCTCCCTTTGGGCCGCCTCCCCGCGTCGACTTTAAGACCAATGACTTACAAGGCAGCTGTAGA
TCTTAGCCACTTTTTAAAAGAAAAGGGGGGACTGGAAGGGCTAATTCACTCCCAACGAAGACAAGATCTG
CTTTTTGCTTGTACTGGGTCTCTCTGGTTAGACCAGATCTGAGCCTGGGAGCTCTCTGGCTAACTAGGGA
ACCCACTGCTTAAGCCTCAATAAAGCTTGCCTTGAGTGCTTCAAGTAGTGTGTGCCCGTCTGTTGTGTGA
CTCTGGTAACTAGAGATCCCTCAGACCCTTTTAGTCAGTGTGGAAAATCTCTAGCAGTACGTATAGTAGT
TCATGTCATCTTATTATTCAGTATTTATAACTTGCAAAGAAATGAATATCAGAGAGTGAGAGGAACTTGT
TTATTGCAGCTTATAATGGTTACAAATAAAGCAATAGCATCACAAATTTCACAAATAAAGCATTTTTTTC
ACTGCATTCTAGTTGTGGTTTGTCCAAACTCATCAATGTATCTTATCATGTCTGGCTCTAGCTATCCCGC
CCCTAACTCCGCCCATCCCGCCCCTAACTCCGCCCAGTTCCGCCCATTCTCCGCCCCATGGCTGACTAAT
TTTTTTTATTTATGCAGAGGCCGAGGCCGCCTCGGCCTCTGAGCTATTCCAGAAGTAGTGAGGAGGCTTT
TTTGGAGGCCTAGGGACGTACCCAATTCGCCCTATAGTGAGTCGTATTACGCGCGCTCACTGGCCGTCGT
TTTACAACGTCGTGACTGGGAAAACCCTGGCGTTACCCAACTTAATCGCCTTGCAGCACATCCCCCTTTC
GCCAGCTGGCGTAATAGCGAAGAGGCCCGCACCGATCGCCCTTCCCAACAGTTGCGCAGCCTGAATGGCG
AATGGG
[124 nt withheld, positions 3367-3490]
C
[91 nt withheld, positions 3492-3582]
A
[49 nt withheld, positions 3584-3632]
CCTTTGACGTTGGAGTCCACGTTCTTT
[37 nt withheld, positions 3660-3696]
ACCCTATCTCGGTCTATTCTTTTGATTTATAAGGGATTTTGCCGATTTCGGCCTATTGGTTAAAAAATGA
GCTGATTTAACAAAAATTTAACGCGAATTTTAACAAAATATTAACGCTTACAATTTAGGTGGCACTTTTC
GGGGAAATGTGCGCGGAACCCCTATTTGTTTATTTTTCTAAATACATTCAAATATGTATCCGCTCATGAG
ACAATAACCCTGATAAATGCTTCAATAATATTGAAAAAGGAAGAGTATGAGTATTCAACATTTCCGTGTC
GCCCTTATTCCCTTTTTTGCGGCATTTTGCCTTCCTGTTTTTGCTCACCCAGAAACGCTGGTGAAAGTAA
AAGATGCTGAAGATCAGTTGGGTGCACGAGTGGGTTACATCGAACTGGATCTCAACAGCGGTAAGATCCT
TGAGAGTTTTCGCCCCGAAGAACGTTTTCCAATGATGAGCACTTTTAAAGTTCTGCTATGTGGCGCGGTA
TTATCCCGTATTGACGCCGGGCAAGAGCAACTCGGTCGCCGCATACACTATTCTCAGAATGACTTGGTTG
AGTACTCACCAGTCACAGAAAAGCATCTTACGGATGGCATGACAGTAAGAGAATTATGCAGTGCTGCCAT
AACCATGAGTGATAACACTGCGGCCAACTTACTTCTGACAACGATCGGAGGACCGAAGGAGCTAACCGCT
TTTTTGCACAACATGGGGGATCATGTAACTCGCCTTGATCGTTGGGAACCGGAGCTGAATGAAGCCATAC
CAAACGACGAGCGTGACACCACGATGCCTGTAGCAATGGCAACAACGTTGCGCAAACTATTAACTGGCGA
ACTACTTACTCTAGCTTCCCGGCAACAATTAATAGACTGGATGGAGGCGGATAAAGTTGCAGGACCACTT
CTGCGCTCGGCCCTTCCGGCTGGCTGGTTTATTGCTGATAAATCTGGAGCCGGTGAGCGTGGGTCTCGCG
GTATCATTGCAGCACTGGGGCCAGATGGTAAGCCCTCCCGTATCGTAGTTATCTACACGACGGGGAGTCA
GGCAACTATGGATGAACGAAATAGACAGATCGCTGAGATAGGTGCCTCACTGATTAAGCATTGGTAACTG
TCAGACCAAGTTTACTCATATATACTTTAGATTGATTTAAAACTTCATTTTTAATTTAAAAGGATCTAGG
TGAAGATCCTTTTTGATAATCTCATGACCAAAATCCCTTAACGTGAGTTTTCGTTCCACTGAGCGTCAGA
CCCCGTAGAAAAGATCAAAGGATCTTCTTGAGATCCTTTTTTTCTGCGCGTAATCTGCTGCTTGCAAACA
AAAAAACCACCGCTACCAGCGGTGGTTTGTTTGCCGGATCAAGAGCTACCAACTCTTTTTCCGAAGGTAA
CTGGCTTCAGCAGAGCGCAGATACCAAATACTGTTCTTCTAGTGTAGCCGTAGTTAGGCCACCACTTCAA
GAACTCTGTAGCACCGCCTACATACCTCGCTCTGCTAATCCTGTTACCAGTGGCTGCTGCCAGTGGCGAT
AAGTCGTGTCTTACCGGGTTGGACTCAAGACGATAGTTACCGGATAAGGCGCAGCGGTCGGGCTGAACGG
GGGGTTCGTGCACACAGCCCAGCTTGGAGCGAACGACCTACACCGAACTGAGATACCTACAGCGTGAGCT
ATGAGAAAGCGCCACGCTTCCCGAAGGGAGAAAGGCGGACAGGTATCCGGTAAGCGGCAGGGTCGGAACA
GGAGAGCGCACGAGGGAGCTTCCAGGGGGAAACGCCTGGTATCTTTATAGTCCTGTCGGGTTTCGCCACC
TCTGACTTGAGCGTCGATTTTTGTGATGCTCGTCAGGGGGGCGGAGCCTATGGAAAAACGCCAGCAACGC
GGCCTTTTTACGGTTCCTGGCCTTTTGCTGGCCTTTTGCTCACATGTTCTTTCCTGCGTTATCCCCTGAT
TCTGTGGATAACCGTATTACCGCCTTTGAGTGAGCTGATACCGCTCGCCGCAGCCGAACGACCGAGCGCA
GCGAGTCAGTGAGCGAGGAAGCGGAAGAGCGCCCAATACGCAAACCGCCTCTCCCCGCGCGTTGGCCGAT
TCATTAATGCAGCTGGCACGACAGGTTTCCCGACTGGAAAGCGGGCAGTGAGCGCAACGCAATTAATGTG
AGTTAGCTCACTCATTAGGCACCCCAGGCTTTACACTTTATGCTTCCGGCTCGTATGTTGTGTGGAATTG
TGAGCGGATAACAATTTCACACAGGAAACAGCTATGACCATGATTACGCCAAGCGCGCAATTAACCCTCA
CTAAAGGGAACAAAAGCTGGAGCTGCAAGCTTAATGTAGTCTTATGCAATACTCTTGTAGTCTTGCAACA
TGGTAACGATGAGTTAGCAACATGCCTTACAAGGAGAGAAAAAGCACCGTGCATGCCGATTGGTGGAAGT
AAGGTGGTACGATCGTGCCTTATTAGGAAGGCAACAGACGGGTCTGACATGGATTGGACGAACCACTGAA
TTGCCGCATTGCAGAGATATTGTATTTAAGTGCCTAGCTCGATACATAAACGGGTCTCTCTGGTTAGACC
AGATCTGAGCCTGGGAGCTCTCTGGCTAACTAGGGAACCCACTGCTTAAGCCTCAATAAAGCTTGCCTTG
AGTGCTTCAAGTAGTGTGTGCCCGTCTGTTGTGTGACTCTGGTAACTAGAGATCCCTCAGACCCTTTTAG
TCAGTGTGGAAAATCTCTAGCAGTGGCGCCCGAACAGGGACTTGAAAGCGAAAGGGAAACCAGAGGAGCT
CTCTCGACGCAGGACTCGGCTTGCTGAAGCGCGCACGGCAAGAGGCGAGGGGCGGCGACTGGTGAGTACG
CCAAAAATTTTGACTAGCGGAGGCTAGAAGGAGAGAGATGGGTGCGAGAGCGTCAGTATTAAGCGGGGGA
GAATTAGATCGCGATGGGAAAAAATTCGGTTAAGGCCAGGGGGAAAGAAAAAATATAAATTAAAACATAT
AGTATGGGCAAGCAGGGAGCTAGAACGATTCGCAGTTAATCCTGGCCTGTTAGAAACATCAGAAGGCTGT
AGACAAATACTGGGACAGCTACAACCATCCCTTCAGACAGGATCAGAAGAACTTAGATCATTATATAATA
CAGTAGCAACCCTCTATTGTGTGCATCAAAGGATAGAGATAAAAGACACCAAGGAAGCTTTAGACAAGAT
AGAGGAAGAGCAAAACAAAAGTAAGACCACCGCACAGCAAGCGGCCGCTGATCTTCAGACCTGGAGGAGG
AGATATGAGGGACAATTGGAGAAGTGAATTATATAAATATAAAGTAGTAAAAATTGAACCATTAGGAGTA
GCACCCACCAAGGCAAAGAGAAGAGTGGTGCAGAGAGAAAAAAGAGCAGTGGGAATAGGAGCTTTGTTCC
TTGGGTTCTTGGGAGCAGCAGGAAGCACTATGGGCGCAGCGTCAATGACGCTGACGGTACAGGCCAGACA
ATTATTGTCTGGTATAGTGCAGCAGCAGAACAATTTGCTGAGGGCTATTGAGGCGCAACAGCATCTGTTG
CAACTCACAGTCTGGGGCATCAAGCAGCTCCAGGCAAGAATCCTGGCTGTGGAAAGATACCTAAAGGATC
AACAGCTCCTGGGGATTTGGGGTTGCTCTGGAAAACTCATTTGCACCACTGCTGTGCCTTGGAATGCTAG
TTGGAGTAATAAATCTCTGGAACAGATTTGGAATCACACGACCTGGATGGAGTGGGACAGAGAAATTAAC
AATTACACAAGCTTAATACACTCCTTAATTGAAGAATCGCAAAACCAGCAAGAAAAGAATGAACAAGAAT
TATTGGAATTAGATAAATGGGCAAGTTTGTGGAATTGGTTTAACATAACAAATTGGCTGTGGTATATAAA
ATTATTCATAATGATAGTAGGAGGCTTGGTAGGTTTAAGAATAGTTTTTGCTGTACTTTCTATAGTGAAT
AGAGTTAGGCAGGGATATTCACCATTATCGTTTCAGACCCACCTCCCAACCCCGAGGGGACCCAGAGAGG
GCCTATTTCCCATGATTCCTTCATATTTGCATATACGATACAAGGCTGTTAGAGAGATAATTAGAATTAA
TTTGACTGTAAACACAAAGATATTAGTACAAAATACGTGACGTAGAAAGTAATAATTTCTTGGGTAGTTT
GCAGTTTTAAAATTATGTTTTAAAATGGACTATCATATGCTTACCGTAACTTGAAAGTATTTCGATTTCT
TGGCTTTATATATCTTGTGGAAAGGACGAAACACCGCGAGCGCAAACTTTACTCTGGTTTTAGAGCTAGA
AATAGCAAGTTAAAATAAGGCTAGTCCGTTATCAACTTGAAAAAGTGGCACCGAGTCGGTGCTTTTTTAA
GCTTGGCGTAACTAGATCTTGAGACAAATGGCAGTATTCATCCACAATTTTAAAAGAAAAGGGGGGATTG
GGGGGTACAGTGCAGGGGAAAGAATAGTAGACATAATAGCAACAGACATACAAACTAAAGAATTACAAAA
ACAAATTACAAAAATTCAAAATTTTCGGGTTTATTACAGGGACAGCAGAGATCCACTTTGGCGCCGGCTC
GAGGGGG
