>Addgene plasmid #77955 | ZAP70 gRNA (BRDN0001148252) | depositor partial sequence | sequence record 145415 | Target Sequence
CGAGCGCAAACTTTACTCTG
