>Addgene plasmid #77955 | ZAP70 gRNA (BRDN0001148252) | addgene partial sequence | sequence record 188723 | hU6-F
CGTGACGTAGAAAGTAATAATTTCTTGGGTAGTTTGCAGTTTTAAAATTATGTTTTAAAATGGACTATCA
TATGCTTACCGTAACTTGAAAGTATTTCGATTTCTTGGCTTTATATATCTTGTGGAAAGGACGAAACACC
GCGAGCGCAAACTTTACTCTGGTTTTAGAGCTAGAAATAGCAAGTTAAAATAAGGCTAGTCCGTTATCAA
CTTGAAAAAGTGGCACCGAGTCGGTGCTTTTTTAAGCTTGGCGTAACTAGATCTTGAGACAAATGGCAGT
ATTCATCCACAATTTTAAAAGAAAAGGGGGGATTGGGGGGTACAGTGCAGGGGAAAGAATAGTAGACATA
ATAGCAACAGACATACAAACTAAAGAATTACAAAAACAAATTACAAAAATTCAAAATTTTCGGGTTTATT
ACAGGGACAGCAGAGATCCACTTTGGCGCCGGCTCGAGGGGGCCCGGGTGCAAAGATGGATAAAGTTTTA
AACAGAGAGGAATCTTTGCAGCTAATGGACCTTCTAGGTCTTGAAAGGAGTGGGAATTGGCTCCGGTGCC
CGTCAGTGGG
